>Addgene plasmid #203500 | pLX304-CAG-jAspSnFR3-mRuby3 | addgene full sequence | sequence record 401153 | Addgene NGS Result
CGGGGTCATTAGTTCATAGCGCTCTAGGAAGAGTACCATTGACGTCAATAATGACGTATGTTCCCATAGT
AACGCCAATAGGGACTTTCCATTGACGTCAATGGGTGGAGTATTTACGGTAAACTGCCCACTTGGCAGTA
CATCAAGTGTATCATATGCCAAGTACGCCCCCTATTGACGTCAATGACGGTAAATGGCCCGCCTGGCATT
ATGCCCAGTACATGACCTTATGGGACTTTCCTACTTGGCAGTACATCTACGTATTAGTCATCGCTATTAC
CATGGTCGAGGTGAGCCCCACGTTCTGCTTCACTCTCCCCATCTCCCCCCCCTCCCCACCCCCAATTTTG
TATTTATTTATTTTTTAATTATTTTGTGCAGCGATGGGGGCGGGGGGGGGGGGGGGGCGCGCGCCRGGSG
GGGSGGGGSGGGGSGRGGGGSGGGGSGGGGCGAGGCGGAGAGGTGCGGCGGCAGCCAATCAGAGCGGCGC
GCTCCGAAAGTTTCCTTTTATGGCGAGGCGGCGGCGGCGGCGGCCCTATAAAAAGCGAAGCGCGCGGCGG
GCGGGAGTCGCTGCGCGCTGCCTTCGCCCCGTGCCCCGCTCCGCCGCCGCCTCGCGCCGCCCGCCCCGGC
TCTGACTGACCGCGTTACTCCCACAGGTGAGCGGGCGGGACGGCCCTTCTCCTCCGGGCTGTAATTAGCG
CTTGGTTTAATGACGGCTTGTTTCTTTTCTGTGGCTGCGTGAAAGCCTTGAGGGGCTCCGGGAGGGCCCT
TTGTGCGGGGGGAGCGGCTCGGGGCTGTCCGCGGGGGGACGGCTGCCTTCGGGGGGGACGGGGCAGGGCG
GGGTTCGGCTTCTGGCGTGTGACCGGCGGCTCTAGAGCCTCTGCTAACCATGTTCATGCCTTCTTCTTTT
TCCTACAGCTCCTGGGCAACGTGCTGGTTATTGTGCTGTCTCATCATTTTGGCAAAGAATTGGATCCCGC
CACCATGGGCAGATCTGCCGCAGGCAGCACGCTGGACAAAATCGCCAAAAACGGTGTGATTGTCGTCGGT
CACCGTAAATCTGCCGTGCCTTTCTCTTATTACGACAGTCAGCACAAAGTGGTGGGTTACTCGCAGGAAT
ACTCCAACGCCATTGTTGAAGCAGTGAAAAAGAAACTCAACAAACCGGACTTGCAGGTAAAACTGATTCC
GATTACCCCACAAAACCGTATTCCACTGCTGCAAAACGGCACTTACGATTTTGAATGTGGTTCTACCACC
AACAACGTCGAACGCCAAAAACAGGCGGCTTTCTCTGACACTATTTTCGTGGTCGGTACGCGCCTGTTGA
CCAAAAAGGGTGGCGATATCAAAGATTTTGCCAACCTGAAAGACAAAGCCGTAGTCGTCACTTCCGGCAC
TACCTCTGAAGTTTTGCTCAACAAACTGAATGAAGAGCAAAAAATGAATATGCGCATCATCAGCGCCAAA
GATCACGGTGACTCTTTCCGCACCCTGGAAAGCGGTCGTGCCGTTGCCTTTATGATGGATGACGTGCTGC
TGGCCGGTGAACGTGCGAAAGCGAAGAAACCAGACGACTGGGAAATCGTCGGCAAGCCGCAGTCTCAGGA
GGCCTACGGTTGTATGTTGCGTAAAGATGATCCGCAGTTCAAAAAGCTGATGGATGACACCATCGCTCAG
GTGCAGACCTCCGGTGAAGCGGAAAAATGGTTTGATAAGTGGTTCAAAAATCCAATTCTGGTGAGCCACA
TCGTCTATATCACCGCCGACAAGCAGAAGAACGGCATCAAGGCGAACTTCAAGATCCACCACAACGTGGA
GGACGGCAGCGTGCAGCTCGCCGACCACTACCAGCAGAACACCCCCATCGGCGACGGCCCCGTGCTGCTG
CCCGACAACCACTACCTGAGCTATCAGTCCGTGCTGAGCAAAGACCCCAACGAGAAGCGCGATCACATGG
TCCTGCTGGAGTTCGTGACCGCCACCACGAACTCTCTCGGCATGGACGAGCTGTACAAGGGCGGTACCGG
AGGGAGCATGAGCAAGGGCGAGGAGCTGTTCACCGGGGTGGTGCCCATCCTGGTCGAGCTGGACGGCGAC
GTAAACGGCCACAAGTTCAGCGTGCGCGGCGAGGGCGAGGGCGATGCCACCAACGGCAAGCTAACCCTGA
AGCTCATCTGCACCACCGGCAAGCTGCCCGTGCCCTGGCCCACCCTCGTGACCACCCTGGGCTACGGCGT
GCAGTGCTTCGCCCGCTACCCCGACCACATGAAGCAGCACGACTTCTTCAAGTCCGCCATGCCCGAAGGC
TACGTCCAGGAGCGCACCATCAGCTTCAAGGACGACGGAACCTACAAGACCCGCGCCGAGGTGAAGTTAG
AGGGCGACACCCTGGTGAACCGCATCGAGCTAAAGGGCATCGACTTCAAGGAGGACGGCAACATCCTGGG
GCACAAGCTGGAGTACAACTTTAACAACCCCCTGAACATGAATTTCGAACTGTCAGACGAAATGAAAGCA
CTGTTCAAAGAACCGAATGACAAGGCACTGAAACTGCAGTCTACCGGCTCCGGAAATGCTGTGGGCCAGG
ACACGCAGGAGCGTATGGTGTCTAAGGGCGAAGAGCTGATCAAGGAAAATATGCGTATGAAGGTGGTCAT
GGAAGGTTCGGTCAACGGCCACCAATTCAAATGCACAGGTGAAGGAGAAGGCAGGCCGTACGAGGGAGTG
CAAACCATGAGGATCAAAGTCATCGAGGGAGGACCCCTGCCATTTGCCTTTGACATTCTTGCCACGTCGT
TCATGTATGGCAGCCGTACTTTTATCAAGTACCCGGCAGACATTCCTGATTTCTTTAAACAGTCCTTTCC
TGAGGGTTTTACTTGGGAAAGAGTTACGAGATACGAAGATGGTGGAGTCGTCACCGTCACGCAGGACACC
AGCCTTGAGGATGGCGAACTCGTTTACAACGTCAAAGTCAGAGGGGTAAACTTTCCCTCCAATGGTCCCG
TGATGCAGAAGAAGACCAAGGGTTGGGAGCCTAATACAGAGATGATGTATCCAGCAGATGGTGGTCTGAG
GGGATACACTGATATTGCACTGAAAGTTGATGGTGGTGGCCATCTGCATTGCAATTTCGTAACAACTTAC
AGGTCAAAAAAGACCGTCGGGAACATCAAGATGCCCGGTGTCCATGCCGTTGATCACCGCCTGGAAAGGA
TAGAGGAAAGTGACAATGAAACGTACGTAGTACAACGCGAAGTCGCAGTTGCCAAGTACTCCAATCTTGG
TGGTGGTATGGATGAACTTTATAAGTCCCATCACCATCACCACCATTAAGGGTGGCGCGTTAAGTCGACA
ATCAACCTCTGGATTACAAAATTTGTGAAAGATTGACTGGTATTCTTAACTATGTTGCTCCTTTTACGCT
ATGTGGATACGCTGCTTTAATGCCTTTGTATCATGCTATTGCTTCCCGTATGGCTTTCATTTTCTCCTCC
TTGTATAAATCCTGGTTGCTGTCTCTTTATGAGGAGTTGTGGCCCGTTGTCAGGCAACGTGGCGTGGTGT
GCACTGTGTTTGCTGACGCAACCCCCACTGGTTGGGGCATTGCCACCACCTGTCAGCTCCTTTCCGGGAC
TTTCGCTTTCCCCCTCCCTATTGCCACGGCGGAACTCATCGCCGCCTGCCTTGCCCGCTGCTGGACAGGG
GCTCGGCTGTTGGGCACTGACAATTCCGTGGTGTTGTCGGGGAAATCATCGTCCTTTCCTTGGCTGCTCG
CCTGTGTTGCCACCTGGATTCTGCGCGGGACGTCCTTCTGCTACGTCCCTTCGGCCCTCAATCCAGCGGA
CCTTCCTTCCCGCGGCCTGCTGCCGGCTCTGCGGCCTCTTCCGCGTCTTCGCCTTCGCCCTCAGACGAGT
CGGATCTCCCTTTGGGCCGCCTCCCCGCGTCGACTTTAAGACCAATGACTTACAAGGCAGCTGTAGATCT
TAGCCACTTTTTAAAAGAAAAGGGGGGACTGGAAGGGCTAATTCACTCCCAACGAAGACAAGATCTGCTT
TTTGCTTGTACTGGGTCTCTCTGGTTAGACCAGATCTGAGCCTGGGAGCTCTCTGGCTAACTAGGGAACC
CACTGCTTAAGCCTCAATAAAGCTTGCCTTGAGTGCTTCAAGTAGTGTGTGCCCGTCTGTTGTGTGACTC
TGGTAACTAGAGATCCCTCAGACCCTTTTAGTCAGTGTGGAAAATCTCTAGCAGTACGTATAGTAGTTCA
TGTCATCTTATTATTCAGTATTTATAACTTGCAAAGAAATGAATATCAGAGAGTGAGAGGAACTTGTTTA
TTGCAGCTTATAATGGTTACAAATAAAGCAATAGCATCACAAATTTCACAAATAAAGCATTTTTTTCACT
GCATTCTAGTTGTGGTTTGTCCAAACTCATCAATGTATCTTATCATGTCTGGCTCTAGCTATCCCGCCCC
TAACTCCGCCCATCCCGCCCCTAACTCCGCCCAGTTCCGCCCATTCTCCGCCCCATGGCTGACTAATTTT
TTTTATTTATGCAGAGGCCGAGGCCGCCTCGGCCTCTGAGCTATTCCAGAAGTAGTGAGGAGGCTTTTTT
GGAGGCCTAGGGACGTACCCAATTCGCCCTATAGTGAGTCGTATTACGCGCGCTCACTGGCCGTCGTTTT
ACAACGTCGTGACTGGGAAAACCCTGGCGTTACCCAACTTAATCGCCTTGCAGCACATCCCCCTTTCGCC
AGCTGGCGTAATAGCGAAGAGGCCCGCACCGATCGCCCTTCCCAACAGTTGCGCAGCCTGAATGGCGAAT
GGG
[124 nt withheld, positions 4834-4957]
CT
[90 nt withheld, positions 4960-5049]
A
[49 nt withheld, positions 5051-5099]
CCTTTGACGTTGGAGTCCACGTTCTTT
[37 nt withheld, positions 5127-5163]
ACCCTATCTCGGTCTATTCTTTTGATTTATAAGGGATTTTGCCGATTTCGGCCTATTGGTTAAAAAATGA
GCTGATTTAACAAAAATTTAACGCGAATTTTAACAAAATATTAACGCTTACAATTTAGGTGGCACTTTTC
GGGGAAATGTGCGCGGAACCCCTATTTGTTTATTTTTCTAAATACATTCAAATATGTATCCGCTCATGAG
ACAATAACCCTGATAAATGCTTCAATAATATTGAAAAAGGAAGAGTATGAGTATTCAACATTTCCGTGTC
GCCCTTATTCCCTTTTTTGCGGCATTTTGCCTTCCTGTTTTTGCTCACCCAGAAACGCTGGTGAAAGTAA
AAGATGCTGAAGATCAGTTGGGTGCACGAGTGGGTTACATCGAACTGGATCTCAACAGCGGTAAGATCCT
TGAGAGTTTTCGCCCCGAAGAACGTTTTCCAATGATGAGCACTTTTAAAGTTCTGCTATGTGGCGCGGTA
TTATCCCGTATTGACGCCGGGCAAGAGCAACTCGGTCGCCGCATACACTATTCTCAGAATGACTTGGTTG
AGTACTCACCAGTCACAGAAAAGCATCTTACGGATGGCATGACAGTAAGAGAATTATGCAGTGCTGCCAT
AACCATGAGTGATAACACTGCGGCCAACTTACTTCTGACAACGATCGGAGGACCGAAGGAGCTAACCGCT
TTTTTGCACAACATGGGGGATCATGTAACTCGCCTTGATCGTTGGGAACCGGAGCTGAATGAAGCCATAC
CAAACGACGAGCGTGACACCACGATGCCTGTAGCAATGGCAACAACGTTGCGCAAACTATTAACTGGCGA
ACTACTTACTCTAGCTTCCCGGCAACAATTAATAGACTGGATGGAGGCGGATAAAGTTGCAGGACCACTT
CTGCGCTCGGCCCTTCCGGCTGGCTGGTTTATTGCTGATAAATCTGGAGCCGGTGAGCGTGGGTCTCGCG
GTATCATTGCAGCACTGGGGCCAGATGGTAAGCCCTCCCGTATCGTAGTTATCTACACGACGGGGAGTCA
GGCAACTATGGATGAACGAAATAGACAGATCGCTGAGATAGGTGCCTCACTGATTAAGCATTGGTAACTG
TCAGACCAAGTTTACTCATATATACTTTAGATTGATTTAAAACTTCATTTTTAATTTAAAAGGATCTAGG
TGAAGATCCTTTTTGATAATCTCATGACCAAAATCCCTTAACGTGAGTTTTCGTTCCACTGAGCGTCAGA
CCCCGTAGAAAAGATCAAAGGATCTTCTTGAGATCCTTTTTTTCTGCGCGTAATCTGCTGCTTGCAAACA
AAAAAACCACCGCTACCAGCGGTGGTTTGTTTGCCGGATCAAGAGCTACCAACTCTTTTTCCGAAGGTAA
CTGGCTTCAGCAGAGCGCAGATACCAAATACTGTTCTTCTAGTGTAGCCGTAGTTAGGCCACCACTTCAA
GAACTCTGTAGCACCGCCTACATACCTCGCTCTGCTAATCCTGTTACCAGTGGCTGCTGCCAGTGGCGAT
AAGTCGTGTCTTACCGGGTTGGACTCAAGACGATAGTTACCGGATAAGGCGCAGCGGTCGGGCTGAACGG
GGGGTTCGTGCACACAGCCCAGCTTGGAGCGAACGACCTACACCGAACTGAGATACCTACAGCGTGAGCT
ATGAGAAAGCGCCACGCTTCCCGAAGGGAGAAAGGCGGACAGGTATCCGGTAAGCGGCAGGGTCGGAACA
GGAGAGCGCACGAGGGAGCTTCCAGGGGGAAACGCCTGGTATCTTTATAGTCCTGTCGGGTTTCGCCACC
TCTGACTTGAGCGTCGATTTTTGTGATGCTCGTCAGGGGGGCGGAGCCTATGGAAAAACGCCAGCAACGC
GGCCTTTTTACGGTTCCTGGCCTTTTGCTGGCCTTTTGCTCACATGTTCTTTCCTGCGTTATCCCCTGAT
TCTGTGGATAACCGTATTACCGCCTTTGAGTGAGCTGATACCGCTCGCCGCAGCCGAACGACCGAGCGCA
GCGAGTCAGTGAGCGAGGAAGCGGAAGAGCGCCCAATACGCAAACCGCCTCTCCCCGCGCGTTGGCCGAT
TCATTAATGCAGCTGGCACGACAGGTTTCCCGACTGGAAAGCGGGCAGTGAGCGCAACGCAATTAATGTG
AGTTAGCTCACTCATTAGGCACCCCAGGCTTTACACTTTATGCTTCCGGCTCGTATGTTGTGTGGAATTG
TGAGCGGATAACAATTTCACACAGGAAACAGCTATGACCATGATTACGCCAAGCGCGCAATTAACCCTCA
CTAAAGGGAACAAAAGCTGGAGCTGCAAGCTTAATGTAGTCTTATGCAATACTCTTGTAGTCTTGCAACA
TGGTAACGATGAGTTAGCAACATGCCTTACAAGGAGAGAAAAAGCACCGTGCATGCCGATTGGTGGAAGT
AAGGTGGTACGATCGTGCCTTATTAGGAAGGCAACAGACGGGTCTGACATGGATTGGACGAACCACTGAA
TTGCCGCATTGCAGAGATATTGTATTTAAGTGCCTAGCTCGATACATAAACGGGTCTCTCTGGTTAGACC
AGATCTGAGCCTGGGAGCTCTCTGGCTAACTAGGGAACCCACTGCTTAAGCCTCAATAAAGCTTGCCTTG
AGTGCTTCAAGTAGTGTGTGCCCGTCTGTTGTGTGACTCTGGTAACTAGAGATCCCTCAGACCCTTTTAG
TCAGTGTGGAAAATCTCTAGCAGTGGCGCCCGAACAGGGACTTGAAAGCGAAAGGGAAACCAGAGGAGCT
CTCTCGACGCAGGACTCGGCTTGCTGAAGCGCGCACGGCAAGAGGCGAGGGGCGGCGACTGGTGAGTACG
CCAAAAATTTTGACTAGCGGAGGCTAGAAGGAGAGAGATGGGTGCGAGAGCGTCAGTATTAAGCGGGGGA
GAATTAGATCGCGATGGGAAAAAATTCGGTTAAGGCCAGGGGGAAAGAAAAAATATAAATTAAAACATAT
AGTATGGGCAAGCAGGGAGCTAGAACGATTCGCAGTTAATCCTGGCCTGTTAGAAACATCAGAAGGCTGT
AGACAAATACTGGGACAGCTACAACCATCCCTTCAGACAGGATCAGAAGAACTTAGATCATTATATAATA
CAGTAGCAACCCTCTATTGTGTGCATCAAAGGATAGAGATAAAAGACACCAAGGAAGCTTTAGACAAGAT
AGAGGAAGAGCAAAACAAAAGTAAGACCACCGCACAGCAAGCGGCCGCTGATCTTCAGACCTGGAGGAGG
AGATATGAGGGACAATTGGAGAAGTGAATTATATAAATATAAAGTAGTAAAAATTGAACCATTAGGAGTA
GCACCCACCAAGGCAAAGAGAAGAGTGGTGCAGAGAGAAAAAAGAGCAGTGGGAATAGGAGCTTTGTTCC
TTGGGTTCTTGGGAGCAGCAGGAAGCACTATGGGCGCAGCGTCAATGACGCTGACGGTACAGGCCAGACA
ATTATTGTCTGGTATAGTGCAGCAGCAGAACAATTTGCTGAGGGCTATTGAGGCGCAACAGCATCTGTTG
CAACTCACAGTCTGGGGCATCAAGCAGCTCCAGGCAAGAATCCTGGCTGTGGAAAGATACCTAAAGGATC
AACAGCTCCTGGGGATTTGGGGTTGCTCTGGAAAACTCATTTGCACCACTGCTGTGCCTTGGAATGCTAG
TTGGAGTAATAAATCTCTGGAACAGATTTGGAATCACACGACCTGGATGGAGTGGGACAGAGAAATTAAC
AATTACACAAGCTTAATACACTCCTTAATTGAAGAATCGCAAAACCAGCAAGAAAAGAATGAACAAGAAT
TATTGGAATTAGATAAATGGGCAAGTTTGTGGAATTGGTTTAACATAACAAATTGGCTGTGGTATATAAA
ATTATTCATAATGATAGTAGGAGGCTTGGTAGGTTTAAGAATAGTTTTTGCTGTACTTTCTATAGTGAAT
AGAGTTAGGCAGGGATATTCACCATTATCGTTTCAGACCCACCTCCCAACCCCGAGGGGACCCTTGCGCC
TTTTCCAAGGCAGCCCTGGGTTTGCGCAGGGACGCGGCTGCTCTGGGCGTGGTTCCGGGAAACGCAGCGG
CGCCGACCCTGGGTCTCGCACATTCTTCACGTCCGTTCGCAGCGTCACCCGGATCTTCGCCGCTACCCTT
GTGGGCCCCCCGGCGACGCTTCCTGCTCCGCCCCTAAGTCGGGAAGGTTCCTTGCGGTTCGCGGCGTGCC
GGACGTGACAAACGGAAGCCGCACGTCTCACTAGTACCCTCGCAGACGGACAGCGCCAGGGAGCAATGGC
AGCGCGCCGACCGCGATGGGCTGTGGCCAATAGCGGCTGCTCAGCAGGGCGCGCCGAGAGCAGCGGCCGG
GAAGGGGCGGTGCGGGAGGCGGGGTGTGGGGCGGTAGTGTGGGCCCTGTTCCTGCCCGCGCGGTGTTCCG
CATTCTGCAAGCCTCCGGAGCGCACGTCGGCAGTCGGCTCCCTCGTTGACCGAATCACCGACCTCTCTCC
CCAGGGGGTACCACCATGGCCAAGCCTTTGTCTCAAGAAGAATCCACCCTCATTGAAAGAGCAACGGCTA
CAATCAACAGCATCCCCATCTCTGAAGACTACAGCGTCGCCAGCGCAGCTCTCTCTAGCGACGGCCGCAT
CTTCACTGGTGTCAATGTATATCATTTTACTGGGGGACCTTGTGCAGAACTCGTGGTGCTGGGCACTGCT
GCTGCTGCGGCAGCTGGCAACCTGACTTGTATCGTCGCGATCGGAAATGAGAAGAGGGGCATCTTGAGCC
CCTGCGGACGGTGCCGACAGGTGCTTCTCGATCTGCATCCTGGGATCAAAGCCATAGTGAAGGACAGTGA
TGGACAGCCGACGGCAGTTGGGATTCGTGAATTGCTGCCCTCTGGTTATGTGTGGGAGGGCCTGCAGCTG
CAGTAGTAAGAATTCTAGATCTTGAGACAAATGGCAGTATTCATCCACAATTTTAAAAGAAAAGGGGGGA
TTGGGGGGTACAGTGCAGGGGAAAGAATAGTAGACATAATAGCAACAGACATACAAACTAAAGAATTACA
AAAACAAATTACAAAAATTCAAAATTTTCGGGTTTATTACAGGGACAGCAGAGATCCACTTTGGCGCCGG
CTCGAGGGGGCCCGGGGTTATTAATAGTAATCAATTA
Features (pLannotate 1.2.2; 34 found; start..end, strand, type, name):
     36..284     +  enhancer       CMV enhancer (fragment): human cytomegalovirus immediate early enhancer
    286..563     +  promoter       chicken β-actin promoter: No description available
    564..699     +  intron         hybrid intron (fragment): hybrid between chicken β-actin (CBA) and minute virus of mice (MMV) introns (Gray et al., 2011)
    788..918     +  intron         chimeric intron (fragment): chimera between introns from chicken β-actin and rabbit β-globin
    931..1737    +  CDS            gltI (fragment): GLTI_ECOLI - Also known as ybeJ, yzzK. Experimental evidence at protein level: Swiss-Prot protein existence level 1. Part of the ABC transporter complex GltIJKL involved in glutamate and aspartate uptake. Binds to both glutamate and aspartate. From Escherichia coli (strain K12).
   1753..2469    +  CDS            cEGFP: cEGFP is a basic (constitutively fluorescent) green fluorescent protein published in 2008, derived from Aequorea victoria.
   2578..2601    +  CDS            PDGFRβ TM domain (fragment): transmembrane domain from platelet derived growth factor receptor beta
   2605..3315    +  CDS            mRuby3: mRuby3 is a basic (constitutively fluorescent) red fluorescent protein published in 2016, derived from Entacmaea quadricolor. It has low acid sensitivity.
   3360..3948    +  misc_feature   WPRE: woodchuck hepatitis virus posttranscriptional regulatory element
   3999..4018    +  misc_feature   cPPT/CTS (fragment): central polypurine tract and central termination sequence of HIV-1
   4020..4253    +  LTR            3' LTR (ΔU3): self-inactivating 3' long terminal repeat (LTR) from HIV-1
   4331..4452    +  polyA_signal   SV40 poly(A) signal: SV40 polyadenylation signal
   4492..4627    +  rep_origin     SV40 ori: SV40 origin of replication
   4648..4666    -  promoter       T7 promoter: promoter for bacteriophage T7 RNA polymerase
   4674..4829    +  CDS            lacZα (fragment): LacZα fragment of β-galactosidase; lacZ fragment
   4834..5289    +  rep_origin     f1 ori (sequence partly withheld): f1 bacteriophage origin of replication; arrow indicates direction of (+) strand synthesis
   5315..5419    +  promoter       AmpR promoter: bla
   5420..6280    +  CDS            AmpR: β-lactamase; bla; confers resistance to ampicillin, carbenicillin, and related antibiotics
   6451..7039    +  rep_origin     ori: high-copy-number ColE1/pMB1/pBR322/pUC origin of replication
   7222..7314    +  CDS            lacI (fragment): lac repressor; lacI; The lac repressor binds to the lac operator to inhibit transcription in E. coli. This inhibition can be relieved by adding lactose or isopropyl-β-D-thiogalactopyranoside (IPTG).
   7327..7348    +  protein_bind   CAP binding site: CAP binding activates transcription in the presence of cAMP. E. coli catabolite activator protein
   7363..7393    +  promoter       lac promoter: promoter for the E. coli lac operon
   7401..7417    +  protein_bind   lac operator: The lac repressor binds to the lac operator to inhibit transcription in E. coli. This inhibition can be relieved by adding lactose or isopropyl-β-D-thiogalactopyranoside (IPTG). lac repressor encoded by lacI
   7462..7480    +  promoter       T3 promoter: promoter for bacteriophage T3 RNA polymerase
   7508..7734    +  promoter       RSV promoter: Rous sarcoma virus enhancer/promoter
   7735..7915    +  LTR            5' LTR (truncated): truncated 5' long terminal repeat (LTR) from HIV-1
   7962..8087    +  misc_feature   HIV-1 Ψ: packaging signal of human immunodeficiency virus type 1
   8071..8434    +  CDS            HIV-1 gag (fragment): gag protein from human immunodeficiency virus 1; gag
   8580..8813    +  misc_feature   RRE: The Rev response element (RRE) of HIV-1 allows for Rev-dependent mRNA export from the nucleus to the cytoplasm.
   9190..9216    +  CDS            Rev (fragment): human immunodeficiency virus 1 (HIV-1) Rev protein; rev; enhances nuclear export of unspliced and incompletely spliced viral mRNAs
   9217..9717    +  promoter       hPGK promoter: human phosphoglycerate kinase 1 promoter
   9729..10124   +  CDS            BSD: blasticidin S deaminase; Aspergillus terreus BSD; confers resistance to blasticidin
  10184..10301   +  misc_feature   cPPT/CTS: central polypurine tract and central termination sequence of HIV-1
  10360..20      +  enhancer       CMV enhancer (fragment) (across the origin): human cytomegalovirus immediate early enhancer
