[The description below was written by a language model from this plasmid's Addgene catalogue record and pLannotate feature annotations shown in this document.]
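Description:
pLX304-CAG-jAspSnFR3-mRuby3 is a third-generation-style, self-inactivating HIV-1 lentiviral vector for mammalian expression of the genetically encoded aspartate biosensor jAspSnFR3 fused to the red fluorescent protein mRuby3. In bacteria it is maintained as a high-copy plasmid through a ColE1/pUC-type origin with ampicillin resistance (bla), and the backbone also carries f1 and SV40 origins. The viral genome is transcribed from an RSV promoter joined to a truncated 5' LTR. It contains the Ψ packaging signal with a gag fragment, the RRE for Rev-dependent nuclear export, a cPPT/CTS, a WPRE to enhance transcript expression, and a ΔU3 3' LTR followed by an SV40 polyadenylation signal.

Two cassettes lie between the LTRs. A human PGK promoter drives blasticidin S deaminase, allowing blasticidin selection of transduced cells. The depositor notes an N83K substitution in BSD that is not known to affect function. Downstream, a CAG promoter (CMV enhancer, chicken β-actin promoter and chimeric intron) drives the 2,355 bp insert. The feature table shows this insert as a fragment of the E. coli glutamate/aspartate periplasmic binding protein GltI joined to a GFP-derived sequence, which together form the green sensor module, followed by mRuby3. The catalogue also lists a C-terminal His tag, which is not annotated in the table. A very short hit to a PDGFRβ transmembrane domain lies between the sensor and mRuby3, and it is probably linker sequence rather than a functional membrane anchor.

The construct is intended for producing lentivirus to generate stable cell lines for dynamic aspartate measurements in living cells. The constitutively fluorescent mRuby3 partner plausibly provides a reference signal for normalising the green sensor output, although the record does not state this.
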