Addgene plasmid #203500: pLX304-CAG-jAspSnFR3-mRuby3
Purpose: jAspSnFR3-mRuby3 in lentiviral expression vector
Depositing lab: Lucas Sullivan. Depositing organization: Fred Hutchinson Cancer Center. Publication: An engineered biosensor enables dynamic aspartate measurements in living cells. Davidsen K, Marvin JS, Aggarwal A, Brown TA, Sullivan LB. eLife. 2024 Feb 23;12:RP90024. doi: 10.7554/eLife.90024. PubMed 38393319.
Backbone
  Vector backbone: pLX304-CAG
  Vector type: Mammalian Expression, Lentiviral
  Selectable markers: Blasticidin
Growth in bacteria
  Bacterial resistance: Ampicillin, 100 μg/mL
  Growth temperature: 37°C
  Growth strain: NEB Stable
  Copy number: High Copy
Gene/Insert
  Gene/Insert name: jAspSnFR3-mRuby3
  Insert size (bp): 2355
  Promoter: CAG
  Tag / fusion protein: mRuby3 (C terminal on insert); His-tag (C terminal on insert)
  Cloning method: Gibson Cloning
  Sequencing primers: 5′ cggggttattaatagtaatcaa
Terms and licenses: Academic/Nonprofit Terms; Industry Terms: Not Available to Industry
Depositor comments: Please note: Plasmid contains a N83K mutation in BSD. This mutation is not known to affect plasmid function. Please visit https://doi.org/10.1101/2023.06.27.546775 for bioRxiv preprint.
How to cite: pLX304-CAG-jAspSnFR3-mRuby3 was a gift from Lucas Sullivan (Addgene plasmid # 203500 ; http://n2t.net/addgene:203500 ; RRID:Addgene_203500)
